>Addgene plasmid #101652 | pGS_C_Strep | addgene full sequence | sequence record 195142 | Addgene NGS Result
ACCGGTTGACTTGGGTCAACTGTCAGACCAAGTTTACTCATATATACTTTAGATTGATTTAAAACTTCAT
TTTTAATTTAAAAGGATCTAGGTGAAGATCCTTTTTGATAATCTCATGACCAAAATCCCTTAACGTGAGT
TTTCGTTCCACTGAGCGTCAGACCCCGTAGAAAAGATCAAAGGATCTTCTTGAGATCCTTTTTTTCTGCG
CGTAATCTGCTGCTTGCAAACAAAAAAACCACCGCTACCAGCGGTGGTTTGTTTGCCGGATCAAGAGCTA
CCAACTCTTTTTCCGAAGGTAACTGGCTTCAGCAGAGCGCAGATACCAAATACTGTTCTTCTAGTGTAGC
CGTAGTTAGGCCACCACTTCAAGAACTCTGTAGCACCGCCTACATACCTCGCTCTGCTAATCCTGTTACC
AGTGGCTGCTGCCAGTGGCGATAAGTCGTGTCTTACCGGGTTGGACTCAAGACGATAGTTACCGGATAAG
GCGCAGCGGTCGGGCTGAACGGGGGGTTCGTGCACACAGCCCAGCTTGGAGCGAACGACCTACACCGAAC
TGAGATACCTACAGCGTGAGCTATGAGAAAGCGCCACGCTTCCCGAAGGGAGAAAGGCGGACAGGTATCC
GGTAAGCGGCAGGGTCGGAACAGGAGAGCGCACGAGGGAGCTTCCAGGGGGAAACGCCTGGTATCTTTAT
AGTCCTGTCGGGTTTCGCCACCTCTGACTTGAGCGTCGATTTTTGTGATGCTCGTCAGGGGGGCGGAGCC
TATGGAAAAACGCCAGCAACGCGGCCTTTTTACGGTTCCTGGCCTTTTGCTGGCCTTTTGCTCACATGTT
CTTTCCTGCGTTATCCCCTGATTGACTTGGGTCGCTCTTCCTGTGGATGCGCAGATGCCCTGCGTAAGCG
GGTGTGGGCGGACAATAAAGTCTTAAACTGAACAAAATAGATCTAAACTATGACAATAAAGTCTTAAACT
AGACAGAATAGTTGTAAACTGAAATCAGTCCAGTTATGCTGTGAAAAAGCATACTGGACTTTTGTTATGG
CTAAAGCAAACTCTTCATTTTCTGAAGTGCAAATTGCCCGTCGTATTAAAGAGGGGCGTGGCCAAGGGCA
TGTAAAGACTATATTCGCGGCGTTGTGACAATTTACCGAACAACTCCGCGGCCGGGAAGCCGATCTCGGC
TTGAACGAATTGTTAGGTGGCGGTACTTGGGTCGATATCAAAGTGCATCACTTCTTCCCGTATGCCCAAC
TTTGTATAGAGAGCCACTGCGGGATCGTCACCGTAATCTGCTTGCACGTAGATCACATAAGCACCAAGCG
CGTTGGCCTCATGCTTGAGGAGATTGATGAGCGCGGTGGCAATGCCCTGCCTCCGGTGCTCGCCGGAGAC
TGCGAGATCATAGATATAGATCTCACTACGCGGCTGCTCAAACTTGGGCAGAACGTAAGCCGCGAGAGCG
CCAACAACCGCTTCTTGGTCGAAGGCAGCAAGCGCGATGAATGTCTTACTACGGAGCAAGTTCCCGAGGT
AATCGGAGTCCGGCTGATGTTGGGAGTAGGTGGCTACGTCTCCGAACTCACGACCGAAAAGATCAAGAGC
AGCCCGCATGGATTTGACTTGGTCAGGGCCGAGCCTACATGTGCGAATGATGCCCATACTTGAGCCACCT
AACTTTGTTTTAGGGCGACTGCCCTGCTGCGTAACATCGTTGCTGCTGCGTAACATCGTTGCTGCTCCAT
AACATCAAACATCGACCCACGGCGTAACGCGCTTGCTGCTTGGATGCCCGAGGCATAGACTGTACAAAAA
AACAGTCATAACAAGCCATGAAAACCGCCACTGCGCCGTTACCACCGCTGCGTTCGGTCAAGGTTCTGGA
CCAGTTGCGTGAGCGCATACGCTACTTGCATTACAGTTTACGAACCGAACAGGCTTATGTCAACTGGGTT
CGTGCCTTCATCCGTTTCCACGGTGTGCGTCACCCGGCAACCTTGGGCAGCAGCGAAGTCGCCATAACTT
CGTATAGCATACATTATACGAAGTTATCTGTAACTATAACGGTCCTAAGGTAGCGAGTTTAAACACTAGT
ATCGATTCGCGACCTACTCCGGAATATTAATAGATCATGGAGATAATTAAAATGATAACCATCTCGCAAA
TAAATAAGTATTTTACTGTTTTCGTAACAGTTTTGTAATAAAAAAACCTATAAATATTCCGGATTATTCA
TACCGTCCCACCATCGGGCGCGGATCCCGGTCCGAAGCGCGCGGAATTCATGGGTGCAGTGCTTCGCAGC
TTGCTCGCCTGTTCCTTCTGCGTCCTGCTGCGTGCTGCGGGTACCGCTAGCCTCGAGGCATGCGTCGACT
CTAGAAGTGCTTGGAGTCATCCACAATTCGAAAAAGGTGGAGGTTCCGGAGGTGGATCGGGAGGTTCTGC
CTGGTCTCATCCACAATTTGAGAAGTAAAAGCTTGTCGAGAAGTACTAGAGGATCATAATCAGCCATACC
ACATTTGTAGAGGTTTTACTTGCTTTAAAAAACCTCCCACACCTCCCCCTGAACCTGAAACATAAAATGA
ATGCAATTGTTGTTGTTAACTTGTTTATTGCAGCTTATAATGGTTACAAATAAAGCAATAGCATCACAAA
TTTCACAAATAAAGCATTTTTTTCACTGCATTCTAGTTGTGGTTTGTCCAAACTCATCAATGTATCTTAT
CATGTCTGGATCTGATCACTGCTTGAGCCTAGAAGATCCGGCTGCTAACAAAGCCCGAAAGGAAGCTGAG
TTGGCTGCTGCCACCGCTGAGCAATAACTATCATAACCCCTAGGGTATACCCATCTAATTGGAACCAGAT
AAGTGAAATCTAGTTCCAAACTATTTTGTCATTTTTAATTTTCGTATTAGCTTACGACGCTACACCCAGT
TCCCATCTATTTTGTCACTCTTCCCTAAATAATCCTTAAAAACTCCATTTCCACCCCTCCCAGTTCCCAA
CTATTTTGTCCGCCCACA
Features (pLannotate 1.2.2; 11 found; start..end, strand, type, name):
    190..778     +  rep_origin     ori: high-copy-number ColE1/pMB1/pBR322/pUC origin of replication
    913..1136    -  mobile_element Tn7R: mini-Tn7 element (right end of the Tn7 transposon) Tn7
   1203..1736    -  CDS            GmR: gentamycin acetyltransferase; aacC1; confers resistance to gentamycin
   1925..1953    -  promoter       Pc promoter: intI1 (promoter lies within the coding sequence); class 1 integron promoter
   2024..2057    +  protein_bind   loxP: Cre-mediated recombination occurs in the 8-bp core sequence (GCATACAT). Cre recombinase
   2134..2225    +  promoter       polyhedrin promoter: polh from Autographa californica; promoter for the baculovirus polyhedrin gene
   2407..2447    +  CDS            Twin-Strep-tag (fragment): two Strep-Tag®II moieties connected by a linker for enhanced binding to Strep-Tactin®, an engineered form of streptavidin (Schmidt et al., 2013)
   2502..2585    +  CDS            large T antigen (fragment): large T antigen from SV40 (simian virus 40)
   2608..2742    +  polyA_signal   SV40 poly(A) signal: SV40 polyadenylation signal
   2771..2820    +  CDS            SET1 (fragment): solubility-enhancement tag derived from T7 phage gene 10B
   2863..3028    -  mobile_element Tn7L: mini-Tn7 element (left end of the Tn7 transposon) Tn7
