[The description below was written by a language model from this plasmid's Addgene catalogue record and pLannotate feature annotations shown in this document.]
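Description:
pGS_C_Strep is a small (about 3 kb) baculovirus transfer vector for insect cell expression, built on the pACEBac1 backbone. It is propagated in E. coli through a high-copy ColE1/pUC-type origin and selected with gentamicin, with the aacC1 acetyltransferase gene driven by a class 1 integron Pc promoter. The expression cassette and the gentamicin marker lie between the Tn7R and Tn7L mini-transposon ends, so the whole segment can be moved by Tn7 transposition into a baculoviral genome maintained as a bacmid, from which recombinant virus is generated. A single loxP site upstream of the expression cassette is a standard feature of this vector family and allows Cre-mediated fusion with compatible donor plasmids to assemble multigene constructs.

The payload is a 189 bp synthetic insert placed downstream of the Autographa californica polyhedrin promoter, a very late, strong baculoviral promoter, and followed by an SV40 polyadenylation signal. The insert encodes the LRP6 signal peptide, a multiple cloning site linker and a Twin-Strep-tag. A gene of interest cloned into the linker is therefore expressed with an N-terminal signal peptide that directs it into the secretory pathway, and a C-terminal Twin-Strep-tag for affinity capture on Strep-Tactin. The automated annotation detects only a fragment of the tag and does not mark the signal peptide. Its short large T antigen and SET1 matches are probably incidental hits in sequence flanking the SV40 terminator, not functional coding elements. The vector is intended for producing and purifying type I signal-peptide-dependent proteins, such as receptors, in baculovirus/insect cell systems.
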