Addgene plasmid #101652: pGS_C_Strep
Purpose: Expression of type I signal-peptide containing proteins with C-terminal Twin-Strep-tag in insect cells
Depositing lab: Monika Golas & Bjoern Sander. Depositing organization: Aarhus University. Publication: Vectors for Expression of Signal Peptide-Dependent Proteins in Baculovirus/Insect Cell Systems and Their Application to Expression and Purification of the High-Affinity Immunoglobulin Gamma Fc Receptor I in Complex with Its Gamma Chain. Le LTM, Nyengaard JR, Golas MM, Sander B. Mol Biotechnol. 2018 Jan;60(1):31-40. doi: 10.1007/s12033-017-0041-8. PubMed 29143175.
Backbone
  Vector backbone: pACEBac1
  Backbone manufacturer: Geneva Biotech
  Total vector size (bp): 3028
  Vector type: Insect Expression
Growth in bacteria
  Bacterial resistance: Gentamicin, 10 μg/mL
  Growth temperature: 37°C
  Growth strain: DH5alpha
  Copy number: Unknown
Gene/Insert
  Gene/Insert name: LRP6 Signal peptide, MCS linker, Twin-Strep tag
  Species: Synthetic
  Insert size (bp): 189
  Tag / fusion protein: Twin-Strep tag (C terminal on insert)
Terms and licenses: Academic/Nonprofit Terms; Industry Terms: Not Available to Industry
How to cite: pGS_C_Strep was a gift from Monika Golas & Bjoern Sander (Addgene plasmid # 101652 ; http://n2t.net/addgene:101652 ; RRID:Addgene_101652)
